>Addgene plasmid #133230 | pOPS0380 | addgene full sequence | sequence record 278559 | Addgene NGS Result
TGCCGAATTCGGATCCGGAGTCGATGCTGACCGCCTGATCGCCACAATAGACGACATCCGATACGATTCT
CCGCTTAGCGATCTCGGCTTTATCTTCCACGCGATTAACGTTGAACACATGCTTCGGCGAATTGACGGAA
CTTGAAGGAGATCACCCGCTATCGCAGCGGGGACTTCAACACGCCTGCAACTGGTAACCCGTGCATCGCC
GCGGAACGAGGCCGATGGGTTCGCTGCCACTTTGAAATGTCGTGCTTCTGGAGCGAGACTTATATGAACA
TTTGCCATCGCTCGCGCCCAGACGCCGCGTCAATGACGTCTTCCTCGTGAAGTGGATCGCTAGCCGTGGC
GTAGTCGAGTGACATGGCGCTTGATCATCGCCGGAAACAGCCCTTTGCGGCAAGTGATCAGAATTCGTTA
CTGCTGGTCTGGTGATGGGATACAGGCTGTTCGAACAATGGTCCTAGAAGCTACACATGGATAAATGAGA
CATCCTGTCGGCTGGTCAGATATTCGACATTGTCATCACCTTTGTCGGTTACGTGACAAGCGTTCCTGTT
CTCAATCCCGCATCTTTGCGCCCACATAACTGGAATCGCAGTAAATTATTGTTCGTCATCTCTATCGGCC
TGCTTGGCACGAATCTTGTGAGCTATAGCGAGGCAGCGGAACGGCCTCCGCATCCACGTTGCGGGATAAC
CGCATTGCCTCGAACACATGAAGGAACGCCAAAAATGGTGAGCAAGGGCGAGGAGGATAACATGGCCATC
ATCAAGGAGTTCATGCGCTTCAAGGTGCACATGGAGGGCTCCGTGAACGGCCACGAGTTCGAGATCGAGG
GCGAGGGCGAGGGCCGCCCCTACGAGGGCACCCAGACCGCCAAGCTGAAGGTGACCAAGGGTGGCCCCCT
GCCCTTCGCCTGGGACATCCTGTCCCCTCAGTTCATGTACGGCTCCAAGGCCTACGTGAAGCACCCCGCC
GACATCCCCGACTACTTGAAGCTGTCCTTCCCCGAGGGCTTCAAGTGGGAGCGCGTGATGAACTTCGAGG
ACGGCGGCGTGGTGACCGTGACCCAGGACTCCTCCCTGCAGGACGGCGAGTTCATCTACAAGGTGAAGCT
GCGCGGCACCAACTTCCCCTCCGACGGCCCCGTAATGCAGAAGAAAACCATGGGCTGGGAGGCCTCCTCC
GAGCGGATGTACCCCGAGGACGGCGCCCTGAAGGGCGAGATCAAGCAGAGGCTGAAGCTGAAGGACGGCG
GCCACTACGACGCTGAGGTCAAGACCACCTACAAGGCCAAGAAGCCCGTGCAGCTGCCCGGCGCCTACAA
CGTCAACATCAAGTTGGACATCACCTCCCACAACGAGGACTACACCATCGTGGAACAGTACGAACGCGCC
GAGGGCCGCCACTCCACCGGCGGCATGGACGAGCTGTACAAGTAAGCTTCCCAGGCATCAAATAAAACGA
AAGGCTCAGTCGAAAGACTGGGCCTTTCGTTTTATCTGTTGTTTGTCGGTGAACGCTCTCCTGAGTAGGA
CAAATCCGCCGGGAGCGGATTTGAACGTTGCGAAGCAACGGCCCGGAGGGTGGCGGGCAGGACGCCCGCC
ATAAACTGCCAGGGAATTCCGCTCTTGGACTCCTGTTGATAGATCCAGTAATGACCTCAGAACTCCATCT
GGATTTGTTCAGAACGCTCGGTTGCCGCCGGGCGTTTTTTATTGGTGAGAATCCAGGCAATTGTGTCTCA
AAATCTCTGATGTTACATTGCACAAGATAAAAATATATCATCATGAACAATAAAACTGTCTGCTTACATA
AACAGTAATACAAGGGGTGTTATGAGCCATATTCAGCGTGAAACGAGCTGTAGCCGTCCGCGTCTGAACA
GCAACATGGATGCGGATCTGTATGGCTATAAATGGGCGCGTGATAACGTGGGTCAGAGCGGCGCGACCAT
TTATCGTCTGTATGGCAAACCGGATGCGCCGGAACTGTTTCTGAAACATGGCAAAGGCAGCGTGGCGAAC
GATGTGACCGATGAAATGGTGCGTCTGAACTGGCTGACCGAATTTATGCCGCTGCCGACCATTAAACATT
TTATTCGCACCCCGGATGATGCGTGGCTGCTGACCACCGCGATTCCGGGCAAAACCGCGTTTCAGGTGCT
GGAAGAATATCCGGATAGCGGCGAAAACATTGTGGATGCGCTGGCCGTGTTTCTGCGTCGTCTGCATAGC
ATTCCGGTGTGCAACTGCCCGTTTAACAGCGATCGTGTGTTTCGTCTGGCCCAGGCGCAGAGCCGTATGA
ACAACGGCCTGGTGGATGCGAGCGATTTTGATGATGAACGTAACGGCTGGCCGGTGGAACAGGTGTGGAA
AGAAATGCATAAACTGCTGCCGTTTAGCCCGGATAGCGTGGTGACCCACGGCGATTTTAGCCTGGATAAC
CTGATTTTCGATGAAGGCAAACTGATTGGCTGCATTGATGTGGGCCGTGTGGGCATTGCGGATCGTTATC
AGGATCTGGCCATTCTGTGGAACTGCCTGGGCGAATTTAGCCCGAGCCTGCAAAAACGTCTGTTTCAGAA
ATATGGCATTGATAATCCGGATATGAACAAACTGCAATTTCATCTGATGCTGGATGAATTTTTCTAATAA
TTAATTGAACTACTTTTCCGCTGCATAACCCTGCTTCGGGGTCATTATAGCGATTTTTTCGGTATATCCA
TCCTTTTTCGCACGATATACAGGATTTTGCCAAAGGGTTCGTGTAGACTTTCCTTGGTGTATCCAACGGC
GTCAGCCGGGCAGGATAGGTGAAGTAGGCCCACCCGCGAGCGGGTGTTCCTTCTTCACTGTCCCTTATTC
GCACCTGGCGGTGCTCAACGGGAATCCTGCTCTGCGAGGCTGGCCGTAGGCCGGCCGCGATGCAGGTGGC
TGCTGAACCCCCAGCCGGAACTGACCCCACAAGGCCCTAGCGTTTGCAATGCACCAGGTCATCATTGACC
CAGGCGTGTTCCACCAGGCCGCTGCCTCGCAACTCTTCGCAGGCTTCGCCGACCTGCTCGCGCCACTTCT
TCACGCGGGTGGAATCCGATCCGCACATGAGGCGGAAGGTTTCCAGCTTGAGCGGGTACGGCTCCCGGTG
CGAGCTGAAATAGTCGAACATCCGTCGGGCCGTCGGCGACAGCTTGCGGTACTTCTCCCATATGAATTTC
GTGTAGTGGTCGCCAGCAAACAGCACGACGATTTCCTCGTCGATCAGGACCTGGCAACGGGACGTTTTCT
TGCCACGGTCCAGGACGCGGAAGCGGTGCAGCAGCGACACCGATTCCAGGTGCCCAACGCGGTCGGACGT
GAAGCCCATCGCCGTCGCCTGTAGGCGCGACAGGCATTCCTCGGCCTTCGTGTAATACCGGCCATTGATC
GACCAGCCCAGGTCCTGGCAAAGCTCGTAGAACGTGAAGGTGATCGGCTCGCCGATAGGGGTGCGCTTCG
CGTACTCCAACACCTGCTGCCACACCAGTTCGTCATCGTCGGCCCGCAGCTCGACGCCGGTGTAGGTGAT
CTTCACGTCCTTGTTGACGTGGAAAATGACCTTGTTTTGCAGCGCCTCGCGCGGGATTTTCTTGTTGCGC
GTGGTGAACAGGGCAGAGCGGGCCGTGTCGTTTGGCATCGCTCGCATCGTGTCCGGCCACGGCGCAATAT
CGAACAAGGAAAGCTGCATTTCCTTGATCTGCTGCTTCGTGTGTTTCAGCAACGCGGCCTGCTTGGCTTC
GCTGACCTGTTTTGCCAGGTCCTCGCCGGCGGTTTTTCGCTTCTTGGTCGTCATAGTTCCTCGCGTGTCG
ATGGTCATCGACTTCGCCAAACCTGCCGCCTCCTGTTCGAGCCGACGCGAACGCTCCACGGCGGCCGATG
GCGCGGGCAGGGCAGGGGGAGCCAGTTGCACGCTGTCGCGCTCGATCTTGGCCGTAGCTTGCTGGACTAT
CGAGCCGACGGACTGGAAGGTTTCGCGGGGCGCACGCATGACGGTGCGGCTTGCGATGGTTTCGGCATCC
TCGGCGGAAAACCCCGCGTCGATCAGTTCTTGCCTGTATGCCTTCCGGTCAAACGTCCGATTCATTCACC
CTCCTTGCGGGATTGCCCCGGAATTAATTCCCCGGATCGATCCGTCGATCTTGATCCCCTGCGCCATCAG
ATCCTTGGCGGCAAGAAAGCCATCCAGTTTACTTTGCAGGGCTTCCCAACCTTACCAGAGGGCGCCCCAG
CTGGCAATTCCGGTTCGCTTGCTGTCCATAAAACCGCCCAGTCTAGCTATCGCCATGTAAGCCCACTGCA
AGCTACCTGCTTTCTCTTTGCGCTTGCGTTTTCCCTTGTCCAGATAGCCCAGTAGCTGACATTCATCCGG
GGTCAGCACCGTTTCTGCGGACTGGCTTTCTACGTGGCTGCCATTTTTGGGGTGAGGCCGTTCGCGGCCG
AGGGGCGCAGCCCCTGGGGGGATGGGAGGCCCGCGTTAGCGGGCCGGGAGGGTTCGAGAAGGGGGGGCAC
CCCCCTTCGGCGTGCGCGGTCACGCGCACAGGGCGCAGCCCTGGTTAAAAACAAGGTTTATAAATATTGG
TTTAAAAGCAGGTTAAAAGACAGGTTAGCGGTGGCCGAAAAACGGGCGGAAACCCTTGCAAATGCTGGAT
TTTCTGCCTGTGGACAGCCCCTCAAATGTCAATAGGTGCGCCCCTCATCTGTCAGCACTCTGCCCCTCAA
GTGTCAAGGATCGCGCCCCTCATCTGTCAGTAGTCGCGCCCCTCAAGTGTCAATACCGCAGGGCACTTAT
CCCCAGGCTTGTCCACATCATCTGTGGGAAACTCGCGTAAAATCAGGCGTTTTCGCCGATTTGCGAGGCT
GGCCAGCTCCACGTCGCCGGCCGAAATCGAGCCTGCCCCTCATCTGTCAACGCCGCGCCGGGTGAGTCGG
CCCCTCAAGTGTCAACGTCCGCCCCTCATCTGTCAGTGAGGGCCAAGTTTTCCGCGAGGTATCCACAACG
CCGGCGGCCCTACATGGCTCTGCTGTAGTGAGTGGGTTGCGCTCCGGCAGCGGTCCTGATCCCCCGCAGA
AAAAAAGGATCTCAAGAAGATCCTTTGATCTTTTCTACATTACTGCATGAGCTTGTGGAAGTGTGCTGAG
CATAAATGATTCTCCTAGCTGTTCTTTGGGTAAGTACGCCATCAGGACGTTGTGAGTGGCGCGATTTTTA
GCGGCTGAAATCAGCCCTTGAGCCTGTCGGCAAGTCGCGTCATGAGGTCCATGCGCTCATGCAGGATCGC
CACGACCAACGCGGGTTCGCCCGCACGCGGCAGGCAAAAAACGTAGTGGTGTTCGCAGCGGGCCATCCGC
AGCGCGGGAAAGAGTTCGCTCATGTCCTTAAACGGGCCTTCGCCGGCGGCAAGCCTGGCTATGCCCTGTT
CCAGCTTAGCGATATAGCGGCGCACCTGCGCCGCGCCCCACTCCCGGCGCGTGTAGCGGATGATGCCGCG
TAGATCGGCTTCGGCCTCAGCCGTGAGGATGTAGGCCGTCAAGCGCGATCCCCGCTGAGTTCTTCATCAA
GAATTTCGCCGACGCTCTTGGTGGACACCTTGCCGGCAAGCCCATCGTTGATGCGGTTCCCCAGCATGGT
TTTCAGTTCCTGCCATGCCTGATCGGCATCAGCGTCACCGGGGAACAGACGTTCGAGGGCGTATTGCTTA
ATGGTCTTGCCCTGCAAGGCGGCCAGGGCTTTCAGGCTCTGGTGCTGCTGGTCCGTCATGTCGATTGTCA
GGCGGCTCATTGGATAACCTCCATAAAATACACGTAACCACATTAGCACATATGTGGGCGTGAGGCTACA
GCGCGAGGCGCATTAAGGTCGGGAAAATGCGCTAGGCGCATTTAAATTGCGTATTGCTGTAATGCGCCAT
GCCGGCTAGACTAGGCCCAAATGGGTATACCCAATTTGACCAAGGGGGACGCGATGAGGGCGGCCAAGCA
CTACCGACAACTTCTATCCATCGACTTCAACATCGAGGCGCTGGCCTTCGTGCCTGGACCCGACGGCACA
CGCGGCCGGCGCATCCACGTCCTGGGGCGCGAGGTCCGCGACCGGCCCGGCCTGGTCGAGTACCTTTCGC
CGGCGTTCGGCTCGCGGGTGGCGCTGGACGGCTACTGCAAGGCCAATTTCGATGCAGTGCTGCACCTGGC
GTACCCCGATCATCAGCAATGGGGCCACGCATGAAGCGCCGAAGCTACGCCATGCTGCGCGCCGCTGCCG
CGCTGGCCGTCCTGGTCGTTGCCTCGCCGGCATGGGCCGAGCTGCGCGGCGAGGTCGTGCGCATCATCGA
CGGCGACACCATCGACGTGCTGGTAGACAAGCAGCCGGTGCGCGTGCGCCTGGTGGACATTGACGCGCCG
GAAAAGCGGCAAGCCTTCGGCGAACGTGCGCGCCAGGCGCTGGCCGGCATGGTGTTCCGCCGGCACGTCC
TGGTCGACGAGAAGGACACCGACCGTTACGGCCGCACGCTGGGCACCGTCTGGGTCAACATGGAGCTGGC
CAGCCGGCCGCCGCAGCCGCGCAACGTCAACGCCGCGATGGTTCACCAGGGCATGGCGTGGGCCTATCGC
TTCCACGGCCGCGCGGCCGACCCTGAAATGCTGCGGCTCGAACAGGAGGCGCGAGGCAAGCGCGTCGGCC
TCTGGTCCGATCCGCACGCCGTCGAGCCGTGGAAATGGCGACGCGAGAGCAACAACCGGAGGGACGAAGG
TTGAAGGTCGCCCGCATCTACCTGCGCGCCAGTACGGACGAGCAGAATCTTGAACGCCAGGAGAGCCTTG
TAGCGGCCACGCGGGCCGCCGGGTACTACGTCGCCGGCATCTACCGCGAGAAGGCGTCCGGCGCACGCGC
CGACCGGCCCGAGCTGCTGCGCATGATCGCGGACCTGCAACCTGGTGAAGTCGTCGTTGCGGAGAAGATC
GACCGCATCAGCCGCTTGCCGTTGGCCGAGGCCGAGCGCCTGGTTGCGTCGATCCGGGCCAAAGGGGCCA
AGCTGGCCGTGCCTGGCGTGGTGGACCTGTCGGAGCTGGCCGCCGAGGCGAACGGAGTGGCGAAAATCGT
TCTGGAATCCGTCCAGGACATGCTTTTGAAGCTCGCCTTGCAGATGGCCCGCGACGACTACGAGGATCGG
CGCGAGCGTCAACGTCAGGGTGTCCAGTTGGCGAAGGCCGCCGGCCGCTACACCGGCCGCAAACGTGACG
CCGGCATGCACGACCGCATCATCACGCTTCGCTCCGGCGGATCGAGCATTGCCAAGACGGCCAAGCTGGT
CGGATGCAGCCCGAGCCAGGTCAAACGAGTGTGGGCGGCCTGGAACGCGCAGCAGCAAAAATAAAGCCGG
GCAGTGCCCGGCTTTTCTCACCTTTTCGCGTCCCGCAGGGCCGCTGCGAGCGCCCTACCTAGATCCTCGC
TTTCCCCCTCGGTGTAGTCCGGCCAGGGCACGAAGGGCGCGGATGCGAACCTGTTGAGCAGGTCAGATCT
AGGGCGGCGGATTTGTCCTACTCAGGAGAGCGTTCACCGACAAACAACAGATAAAACGAAAGGCCCAGTC
TTTCGACTGAGCCTTTCGTTTTATTTGATGCC
Features (pLannotate 1.2.2; 14 found; start..end, strand, type, name):
    735..1442    +  CDS            mCherry: mCherry is a basic (constitutively fluorescent) red fluorescent protein published in 2004, derived from Discosoma sp.. It is reported to be a very rapidly-maturing monomer with low acid sensitivity.
   1459..1545    +  terminator     rrnB T1 terminator: Escherichia coli rrnB; transcription terminator T1 from the E. coli rrnB gene
   1638..1732    +  terminator     lambda t0 terminator: transcription terminator from phage lambda
   1842..2654    +  CDS            aphA1: KKA1_ECOLX - Also known as nptI. Protein inferred from homology: Swiss-Prot protein existence level 3. Resistance to kanamycin and structurally-related aminoglycosides, including amikacin. From Escherichia coli.
   2808..2916    +  oriT           oriT: incP origin of transfer
   2977..4125    -  CDS            trfA: trans-acting replication protein that binds to and activates oriV
   4177..4458    -  CDS            tnpA (fragment): TN5P_ECOLX - Also known as tnp. Experimental evidence at protein level: Swiss-Prot protein existence level 1. Mediates transposition of transposon Tn5 by a 'cut and paste' mechanism. First, the monomeric transposase binds the 19 bp inverted DNA repeats flanking the transposon. Then, dimerization of the DNA- bound transposase creates a synaptic DNA complex. After nicking of the first DNA strand, excision of the transposon proceeds through a series of intermediates. The transposase then mediates the insertion of the transposon at a new site by strand transfer. The activity of the wild- type tran
   4518..5049    -  rep_origin     oriV: incP origin of replication
   5105..5140    -  rep_origin     CloDF13 ori (fragment): Plasmids containing the CloDF13 (CDF) origin of replication can be propagated in E. coli cells that contain additional plasmids with compatible origins.
   5264..5572    -  CDS            parE: PARE_ECOLX - Experimental evidence at protein level: Swiss-Prot protein existence level 1. Toxin component of a type II toxin-antitoxin (TA) system involved in plasmid partition. Acts by inhibiting DNA gyrase, converting supercoiled plasmid DNA into a singly cleaved linear form in an ATP-dependent fashion. To do so it probably interacts with one of the gyrase subunits. Gyrase inhibition is prevented by antitoxin ParD, and is reversed in vitro by incubation with ParD. In cells that have lost the plasmid filamentation and growth inhibition occur; this is suppressed when ParD is supplied in trans
   5572..5820    -  CDS            parD: PARD_ECOLX - Experimental evidence at protein level: Swiss-Prot protein existence level 1. Antitoxin component of a type II toxin-antitoxin (TA) system involved in plasmid partition. Inhibits the anti-DNA gyrase activity of toxin ParE; reverses and restores gyrase catalytic activity in vitro. The parDE operon alone is capable of stabilizing an RK2-derived minireplicon under defined growth conditions in several different Gram- negative bacteria. It does so by the post-segregational killing (PSK) of plasmid-free cells, also referred to as a plasmid addiction system. Binds its own promoter, autor
   5949..6791    +  CDS            parB: PARB4_ECOLX - Protein predicted: Swiss-Prot protein existence level 4. Involved in plasmid partition. From Escherichia coli.
   6755..7411    +  CDS            parA: PARA4_ECOLX - Protein inferred from homology: Swiss-Prot protein existence level 3. Involved in plasmid partition. From Escherichia coli.
   7571..7657    -  terminator     rrnB T1 terminator: Escherichia coli rrnB; transcription terminator T1 from the E. coli rrnB gene
