[The description below was written by a language model from this plasmid's Addgene catalogue record and pLannotate feature annotations shown in this document.]
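Description:
pOPS0380 is a low-copy, broad-host-range bacterial expression plasmid of about 7.7 kb, built on the pOGG026 backbone as a fluorescent reporter for Rhizobium leguminosarum. The backbone carries the incP (RK2-type) replication system, with oriV and the trans-acting initiator gene trfA. This lets the plasmid be maintained in E. coli for cloning and also in other Gram-negative bacteria such as rhizobia. An incP oriT allows it to be mobilised by conjugation from a suitable donor. Selection is by kanamycin, conferred by the aphA1 (nptI) aminoglycoside phosphotransferase gene. The annotation also picks up short fragments matching Tn5 transposase and the CloDF13 origin, which look like backbone remnants rather than functional parts.

A key feature of the backbone is the RK2 par stability region. It contains the parD/parE antitoxin–toxin pair, which kills daughter cells that lose the plasmid, along with genes annotated as parA and parB, which are involved in partition. These elements account for the stated purpose, since the plasmid should persist in environments where no antibiotic selection can be applied.

The payload was assembled from Golden Gate-domesticated modules, summarised by the depositor as PnifH-mCherry-T. It consists of the nifH promoter from R. leguminosarum bv. viciae 3841, the mCherry red fluorescent protein coding sequence, and a terminator module that corresponds to the rrnB T1 and lambda t0 terminators annotated downstream. A further rrnB T1 terminator lies upstream and probably insulates the cassette. The promoter itself is not annotated in the feature table but presumably occupies the region ahead of mCherry. The record calls this promoter constitutive, although nifH promoters are generally associated with nitrogen-fixing conditions. The associated work concerns measuring rhizobial competitiveness and nitrogen fixation in legume nodules.
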