Addgene plasmid #133230: pOPS0380
Purpose: Reporter plasmid for R. leguminosarum suitable for experiments in environments where there is no antibiotic selection present.
Depositing lab: Philip Poole. Depositing organization: University of Oxford. Publication: Optimizing Rhizobium-legume symbioses by simultaneous measurement of rhizobial competitiveness and N2 fixation in nodules. Mendoza-Suarez MA, Geddes BA, Sanchez-Canizares C, Ramirez-Gonzalez RH, Kirchhelle C, Jorrin B, Poole PS. Proc Natl Acad Sci U S A. 2020 May 5;117(18):9822-9831. doi: 10.1073/pnas.1921225117. Epub 2020 Apr 21. PubMed 32317381.
Backbone
  Vector backbone: pOGG026 (Addgene ID 113992)
  Vector type: Bacterial Expression
Growth in bacteria
  Bacterial resistance: Kanamycin, 50 μg/mL
  Growth temperature: 37°C
  Growth strain: DH5alpha
  Copy number: Low Copy
Gene/Insert
  Gene/Insert name: constructed with constitutive promoter Rlv3841pnifH (pOGG082), mCherry (EC15071) and T-pharma (pOGG003)
  Species: Synthetic
  Mutation: Domesticated for Golden Gate cloning
  Cloning method: Unknown
Terms and licenses: Academic/Nonprofit Terms; Industry Terms: Not Available to Industry
Depositor comments: PnifH-mCherry-T-pOGG026.
How to cite: pOPS0380 was a gift from Philip Poole (Addgene plasmid # 133230 ; http://n2t.net/addgene:133230 ; RRID:Addgene_133230)
